Addgene plasmid #156409: JDW 827 (pCS2-V5-mTagBFP2-hsKRAS4A-G12D)
Purpose: pCS2 CMV expression vector driving V5-tagged mTagBFP2 fused human KRAS4A-G12D
Depositing lab: Joshua Wythe. Publication: Somatic Gain of KRAS Function in the Endothelium is Sufficient to Cause Vascular Malformations that Require MEK but not PI3K Signaling. Fish JE, Flores-Suarez CP, Boudreau E, Herman AM, Gutierrez MC, Gustafson D, DiStefano PV, Cui M, Chen Z, Berman De Ruiz K, Schexnayder TS, Ward CS, Radovanovic I, Wythe JD. Circ Res. 2020 Jun 17. doi: 10.1161/CIRCRESAHA.119.316500. PubMed 32552404.
Backbone
  Vector backbone: pCS2-DEST
  Backbone size w/o insert (bp): 5600
  Vector type: Mammalian Expression
Growth in bacteria
  Bacterial resistance: Ampicillin, 100 μg/mL
  Growth temperature: 37°C
  Growth strain: Stbl3
  Copy number: High Copy
Gene/Insert
  Gene/Insert name: human mutant KRAS4A-G12D
  Species: H. sapiens (human)
  Insert size (bp): 1420
  Mutation: mutant KRAS4A-G12D
  GenBank ID: NM_033360.4
  Entrez Gene: KRAS (a.k.a. 'C-K-RAS, C-K-RAS, CFC2, K-RAS2A, K-RAS2B, K-RAS4A, K-RAS4B, K-Ras, K-Ras 2, KI-RAS, KRAS1, KRAS2, NS, NS3, OES, RALD, RASK2, c-Ki-ras, c-Ki-ras2)
  Promoter: CMV
  Tag / fusion protein: mTagBFP2 (N terminal on insert)
  Cloning method: Gateway Cloning
  Sequencing primers: 5′ SP6; 3′ T3
Terms and licenses: Academic/Nonprofit Terms; Industry Terms: Not Available to Industry
How to cite: JDW 827 (pCS2-V5-mTagBFP2-hsKRAS4A-G12D) was a gift from Joshua Wythe (Addgene plasmid # 156409 ; http://n2t.net/addgene:156409 ; RRID:Addgene_156409)
