[The description below was written by a language model from this plasmid's Addgene catalogue record and pLannotate feature annotations shown in this document.]
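Description:
JDW 827 (pCS2-V5-mTagBFP2-hsKRAS4A-G12D) is a mammalian expression plasmid built by Gateway recombination into the pCS2-DEST backbone. It is maintained in E. coli as a high-copy plasmid through a ColE1/pUC-type origin and selected with ampicillin via the β-lactamase gene. An f1 phage origin and remnants of the lac region (lacZα and lacI fragments, lac promoter and operator) are also present as backbone carry-over. Two full-length sequence records, one from the depositor and one from repository sequencing, are both about 5.57 kb and give the same set and order of features. They differ only in numbering origin and by a few bases. The listed backbone size of 5600 bp presumably refers to the unrecombined destination vector, since the finished plasmid is no larger than that.

The expression cassette is driven by the CMV promoter, which is annotated as the simian cytomegalovirus IE94 enhancer/promoter typical of pCS2 vectors. An SP6 promoter follows it and could allow in vitro transcription of sense mRNA. Between the attB1 and attB2 recombination scars lies a single fusion reading frame: an N-terminal V5 epitope tag, the monomeric blue fluorescent protein mTagBFP2, and human KRAS splice isoform 4A carrying the activating G12D substitution. The annotation tool recognises only part of the KRAS region as a K-Ras fragment, plausibly because the 4A isoform diverges at its C-terminus from the reference entry. An SV40 polyadenylation signal terminates the transcript, with T7 (partial) and T3 promoters downstream in the reverse orientation.

The construct allows constitutive expression of oncogenic KRAS4A that can be followed by blue fluorescence or V5 detection. It was deposited with a study of KRAS gain of function in endothelial cells and vascular malformations.
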