Features (pLannotate 1.2.2; 19 found; start..end, strand, type, name):
      5..71      -  CDS            lacZα (fragment): LacZα fragment of β-galactosidase; lacZ fragment
     74..1058    +  promoter       CMV IE94 promoter: enhancer/promoter region of simian cytomegalovirus major immediate early transcription unit IE94
   1093..1111    +  promoter       SP6 promoter: promoter for bacteriophage SP6 RNA polymerase
   1166..1190    +  protein_bind   attB1: mutant version of attB; recombination site for the Gateway® BP reaction BP Clonase™
   1218..1259    +  CDS            V5 tag: epitope tag from simian virus 5
   1275..1985    +  CDS            mTagBFP2: mTagBFP2 is a basic (constitutively fluorescent) blue fluorescent protein published in 2011, derived from Entacmaea quadricolor. It is reported to be a very rapidly-maturing monomer with very low acid sensitivity.
   2022..2497    +  CDS            K-Ras (fragment): human small GTPase proto-oncoprotein
   2614..2634    -  protein_bind   attB2: mutant version of attB; core recombination site for the Gateway® BP reaction BP Clonase™
   2658..2675    -  promoter       T7 promoter (fragment): promoter for bacteriophage T7 RNA polymerase
   2680..2814    -  polyA_signal   SV40 poly(A) signal: SV40 polyadenylation signal
   2927..2945    -  promoter       T3 promoter: promoter for bacteriophage T3 RNA polymerase
   2990..3006    -  protein_bind   lac operator: The lac repressor binds to the lac operator to inhibit transcription in E. coli. This inhibition can be relieved by adding lactose or isopropyl-β-D-thiogalactopyranoside (IPTG). lac repressor encoded by lacI
   3014..3044    -  promoter       lac promoter: promoter for the E. coli lac operon
   3059..3080    -  protein_bind   CAP binding site: CAP binding activates transcription in the presence of cAMP. E. coli catabolite activator protein
   3093..3185    -  CDS            lacI (fragment): lac repressor; lacI; The lac repressor binds to the lac operator to inhibit transcription in E. coli. This inhibition can be relieved by adding lactose or isopropyl-β-D-thiogalactopyranoside (IPTG).
   3368..3956    -  rep_origin     ori: high-copy-number ColE1/pMB1/pBR322/pUC origin of replication
   4127..4987    -  CDS            AmpR: β-lactamase; bla; confers resistance to ampicillin, carbenicillin, and related antibiotics
   4988..5092    -  promoter       AmpR promoter: bla
   5145..5573    -  rep_origin     f1 ori (sequence partly withheld): f1 bacteriophage origin of replication; arrow indicates direction of (+) strand synthesis
>Addgene plasmid #156409 | JDW 827 (pCS2-V5-mTagBFP2-hsKRAS4A-G12D) | depositor full sequence | sequence record 301910 | Full Sequence
CCCATTCGCCATTCAGGCTGCGCAACTGTTGGGAAGGGCGATCGGTGCGGGCCTCTTCGCTATTACGCCA
GTCGACCATAGCCAATTCAATATGGCGTATATGGACTCATGCCAATTCAATATGGTGGATCTGGACCTGT
GCCAATTCAATATGGCGTATATGGACTCGTGCCAATTCAATATGGTGGATCTGGACCCCAGCCAATTCAA
TATGGCGGACTTGGCACCATGCCAATTCAATATGGCGGACTTGGCACTGTGCCAACTGGGGAGGGGTCTA
CTTGGCACGGTGCCAAGTTTGAGGAGGGGTCTTGGCCCTGTGCCAAGTCCGCCATATTGAATTGGCATGG
TGCCAATAATGGCGGCCATATTGGCTATATGCCAGGATCAATATATAGGCAATATCCAATATGGCCCTAT
GCCAATATGGCTATTGGCCAGGTTCAATACTATGTATTGGCCCTATGCCATATAGTATTCCATATATGGG
TTTTCCTATTGACGTAGATAGCCCCTCCCAATGGGCGGTCCCATATACCATATATGGGGCTTCCTAATAC
CGCCCATAGCCACTCCCCCATTGACGTCAATGGTCTCTATATATGGTCTTTCCTATTGACGTCATATGGG
CGGTCCTATTGACGTATATGGCGCCTCCCCCATTGACGTCAATTACGGTAAATGGCCCGCCTGGCTCAAT
GCCCATTGACGTCAATAGGACCACCCACCATTGACGTCAATGGGATGGCTCATTGCCCATTCATATCCGT
TCTCACGCCCCCTATTGACGTCAATGACGGTAAATGGCCCACTTGGCAGTACATCAATATCTATTAATAG
TAACTTGGCAAGTACATTACTATTGGAAGGACGCCAGGGTACATTGGCAGTACTCCCATTGACGTCAATG
GCGGTAAATGGCCCGCGATGGCTGCCAAGTACATCCCCATTGACGTCAATGGGGAGGGGCAATGACGCAA
ATGGGCGTTCCATTGACGTAAATGGGCGGTAGGCGTGCCTAATGGGAGGTCTATATAAGCAATGCTCGTT
TAGGGAACCGCCATTCTGCCTGGGGACGTCGGAGCAAGCTTGATTTAGGTGACACTATAGAATACAAGCT
ACTTGTTCTTTTTGCAGGATCCCATCGATTCGAATTCAAGGATCAACAAGTTTGTACAAAAAAGCAGGCT
GGATCCACTAGTGCTAGCGCCACCATGGGTAAGCCTATCCCTAACCCTCTCCTCGGTCTCGATTCTACGG
GTGGTGCTGGTGGTATGGTGTCTAAGGGCGAAGAGCTGATTAAGGAGAACATGCACATGAAGCTGTACAT
GGAGGGCACCGTGGACAACCATCACTTCAAGTGCACATCCGAGGGCGAAGGCAAGCCCTACGAGGGCACC
CAGACCATGAGAATCAAGGTGGTCGAGGGCGGCCCTCTCCCCTTCGCCTTCGACATCCTGGCTACTAGCT
TCCTCTACGGCAGCAAGACCTTCATCAACCACACCCAGGGCATCCCCGACTTCTTCAAGCAGTCCTTCCC
TGAGGGCTTCACATGGGAGAGAGTCACCACATACGAAGACGGGGGCGTGCTGACCGCTACCCAGGACACC
AGCCTCCAGGACGGCTGCCTCATCTACAACGTCAAGATCAGAGGGGTGAACTTCACATCCAACGGCCCTG
TGATGCAGAAGAAAACACTCGGCTGGGAGGCCTTCACCGAGACGCTGTACCCCGCTGACGGCGGCCTGGA
AGGCAGAAACGACATGGCCCTGAAGCTCGTGGGCGGGAGCCATCTGATCGCAAACGCCAAGACCACATAT
AGATCCAAGAAACCCGCTAAGAACCTCAAGATGCCTGGCGTCTACTATGTGGACTACAGACTGGAAAGAA
TCAAGGAGGCCAACAACGAGACCTACGTCGAGCAGCACGAGGTGGCAGTGGCCAGATACTGCGACCTCCC
TAGCAAACTGGGGCACAAGCTTAATTACTCCTCCGGACTCAGATCTGGAGGCTCCGGAGGCATGACTGAA
TATAAACTTGTGGTAGTTGGAGCTGATGGCGTAGGCAAGAGTGCCTTGACGATACAGCTAATTCAGAATC
ATTTTGTGGACGAATATGATCCAACAATAGAGGATTCCTACAGGAAGCAAGTAGTAATTGATGGAGAAAC
CTGTCTCTTGGATATTCTCGACACAGCAGGTCAAGAGGAGTACAGTGCAATGAGGGACCAGTACATGAGG
ACTGGGGAGGGCTTTCTTTGTGTATTTGCCATAAATAATACTAAATCATTTGAAGATATTCACCATTATA
GAGAACAAATTAAAAGAGTTAAGGACTCTGAAGATGTACCTATGGTCCTAGTAGGAAATAAATGTGATTT
GCCTTCTAGAACAGTAGACACAAAACAGGCTCAGGACTTAGCAAGAAGTTATGGAATTCCTTTTATTGAA
ACATCAGCAAAGACAAGACAGAGAGTGGAGGATGCTTTTTATACATTGGTGAGGGAGATCCGACAATACA
GATTGAAAAAAATCAGCAAAGAAGAAAAGACTCCTGGCTGTGTGAAAATTAAAAAATGCATTATAATGTA
AGGCGCGCCCTCGAGAGATCTCCCAGCTTTCTTGTACAAAGTGGTTGATCCTCTCGAGCCTCTAGAACTA
TAGTGAGTCGTATTACGTAGATCCAGACATGATAAGATACATTGATGAGTTTGGACAAACCACAACTAGA
ATGCAGTGAAAAAAATGCTTTATTTGTGAAATTTGTGATGCTATTGCTTTATTTGTAACCATTATAAGCT
GCAATAAACAAGTTAACAACAACAATTGCATTCATTTTATGTTTCAGGTTCAGGGGGAGGTGTGGGAGGT
TTTTTAATTCGCGGCCGCGGCGCCAATGCATTGGGCCCGGTACCCAGCTTTTGTTCCCTTTAGTGAGGGT
TAATTGCGCGCTTGGCGTAATCATGGTCATAGCTGTTTCCTGTGTGAAATTGTTATCCGCTCACAATTCC
ACACAACATACGAGCCGGAAGCATAAAGTGTAAAGCCTGGGGTGCCTAATGAGTGAGCTAACTCACATTA
ATTGCGTTGCGCTCACTGCCCGCTTTCCAGTCGGGAAACCTGTCGTGCCAGCTGCATTAATGAATCGGCC
AACGCGCGGGGAGAGGCGGTTTGCGTATTGGGCGCTCTTCCGCTTCCTCGCTCACTGACTCGCTGCGCTC
GGTCGTTCGGCTGCGGCGAGCGGTATCAGCTCACTCAAAGGCGGTAATACGGTTATCCACAGAATCAGGG
GATAACGCAGGAAAGAACATGTGAGCAAAAGGCCAGCAAAAGGCCAGGAACCGTAAAAAGGCCGCGTTGC
TGGCGTTTTTCCATAGGCTCCGCCCCCCTGACGAGCATCACAAAAATCGACGCTCAAGTCAGAGGTGGCG
AAACCCGACAGGACTATAAAGATACCAGGCGTTTCCCCCTGGAAGCTCCCTCGTGCGCTCTCCTGTTCCG
ACCCTGCCGCTTACCGGATACCTGTCCGCCTTTCTCCCTTCGGGAAGCGTGGCGCTTTCTCATAGCTCAC
GCTGTAGGTATCTCAGTTCGGTGTAGGTCGTTCGCTCCAAGCTGGGCTGTGTGCACGAACCCCCCGTTCA
GCCCGACCGCTGCGCCTTATCCGGTAACTATCGTCTTGAGTCCAACCCGGTAAGACACGACTTATCGCCA
CTGGCAGCAGCCACTGGTAACAGGATTAGCAGAGCGAGGTATGTAGGCGGTGCTACAGAGTTCTTGAAGT
GGTGGCCTAACTACGGCTACACTAGAAGGACAGTATTTGGTATCTGCGCTCTGCTGAAGCCAGTTACCTT
CGGAAAAAGAGTTGGTAGCTCTTGATCCGGCAAACAAACCACCGCTGGTAGCGGTGGTTTTTTTGTTTGC
AAGCAGCAGATTACGCGCAGAAAAAAAGGATCTCAAGAAGATCCTTTGATCTTTTCTACGGGGTCTGACG
CTCAGTGGAACGAAAACTCACGTTAAGGGATTTTGGTCATGAGATTATCAAAAAGGATCTTCACCTAGAT
CCTTTTAAATTAAAAATGAAGTTTTAAATCAATCTAAAGTATATATGAGTAAACTTGGTCTGACAGTTAC
CAATGCTTAATCAGTGAGGCACCTATCTCAGCGATCTGTCTATTTCGTTCATCCATAGTTGCCTGACTCC
CCGTCGTGTAGATAACTACGATACGGGAGGGCTTACCATCTGGCCCCAGTGCTGCAATGATACCGCGAGA
CCCACGCTCACCGGCTCCAGATTTATCAGCAATAAACCAGCCAGCCGGAAGGGCCGAGCGCAGAAGTGGT
CCTGCAACTTTATCCGCCTCCATCCAGTCTATTAATTGTTGCCGGGAAGCTAGAGTAAGTAGTTCGCCAG
TTAATAGTTTGCGCAACGTTGTTGCCATTGCTACAGGCATCGTGGTGTCACGCTCGTCGTTTGGTATGGC
TTCATTCAGCTCCGGTTCCCAACGATCAAGGCGAGTTACATGATCCCCCATGTTGTGCAAAAAAGCGGTT
AGCTCCTTCGGTCCTCCGATCGTTGTCAGAAGTAAGTTGGCCGCAGTGTTATCACTCATGGTTATGGCAG
CACTGCATAATTCTCTTACTGTCATGCCATCCGTAAGATGCTTTTCTGTGACTGGTGAGTACTCAACCAA
GTCATTCTGAGAATAGTGTATGCGGCGACCGAGTTGCTCTTGCCCGGCGTCAATACGGGATAATACCGCG
CCACATAGCAGAACTTTAAAAGTGCTCATCATTGGAAAACGTTCTTCGGGGCGAAAACTCTCAAGGATCT
TACCGCTGTTGAGATCCAGTTCGATGTAACCCACTCGTGCACCCAACTGATCTTCAGCATCTTTTACTTT
CACCAGCGTTTCTGGGTGAGCAAAAACAGGAAGGCAAAATGCCGCAAAAAAGGGAATAAGGGCGACACGG
AAATGTTGAATACTCATACTCTTCCTTTTTCAATATTATTGAAGCATTTATCAGGGTTATTGTCTCATGA
GCGGATACATATTTGAATGTATTTAGAAAAATAAACAAATAGGGGTTCCGCGCACATTTCCCCGAAAAGT
GCCACCTAAATTGTAAGCGTTAATATTTTGTTAAAATTCGCGTTAAATTTTTGTTAAATCAGCTCATTTT
TTAACCAATAGGCCGAAATCGGCAAAATCCCTTATAAATCAAAAGAATAGACCGAGATAGGGT
[37 nt withheld, positions 5244-5280]
AAAGAACGTGGACTCCAACGTCAAAGG
[49 nt withheld, positions 5308-5356]
T
[91 nt withheld, positions 5358-5448]
G
[124 nt withheld, positions 5450-5573]
