Features (pLannotate 1.2.2; 19 found; start..end, strand, type, name):
    721..739     +  promoter       SP6 promoter: promoter for bacteriophage SP6 RNA polymerase
    794..818     +  protein_bind   attB1: mutant version of attB; recombination site for the Gateway® BP reaction BP Clonase™
    846..887     +  CDS            V5 tag: epitope tag from simian virus 5
    903..1613    +  CDS            mTagBFP2: mTagBFP2 is a basic (constitutively fluorescent) blue fluorescent protein published in 2011, derived from Entacmaea quadricolor. It is reported to be a very rapidly-maturing monomer with very low acid sensitivity.
   1650..2125    +  CDS            K-Ras (fragment): human small GTPase proto-oncoprotein
   2242..2262    -  protein_bind   attB2: mutant version of attB; core recombination site for the Gateway® BP reaction BP Clonase™
   2286..2303    -  promoter       T7 promoter (fragment): promoter for bacteriophage T7 RNA polymerase
   2308..2442    -  polyA_signal   SV40 poly(A) signal: SV40 polyadenylation signal
   2555..2573    -  promoter       T3 promoter: promoter for bacteriophage T3 RNA polymerase
   2618..2634    -  protein_bind   lac operator: The lac repressor binds to the lac operator to inhibit transcription in E. coli. This inhibition can be relieved by adding lactose or isopropyl-β-D-thiogalactopyranoside (IPTG). lac repressor encoded by lacI
   2642..2672    -  promoter       lac promoter: promoter for the E. coli lac operon
   2687..2708    -  protein_bind   CAP binding site: CAP binding activates transcription in the presence of cAMP. E. coli catabolite activator protein
   2721..2813    -  CDS            lacI (fragment): lac repressor; lacI; The lac repressor binds to the lac operator to inhibit transcription in E. coli. This inhibition can be relieved by adding lactose or isopropyl-β-D-thiogalactopyranoside (IPTG).
   2996..3584    -  rep_origin     ori: high-copy-number ColE1/pMB1/pBR322/pUC origin of replication
   3755..4615    -  CDS            AmpR: β-lactamase; bla; confers resistance to ampicillin, carbenicillin, and related antibiotics
   4616..4720    -  promoter       AmpR promoter: bla
   4773..5201    -  rep_origin     f1 ori (sequence partly withheld): f1 bacteriophage origin of replication; arrow indicates direction of (+) strand synthesis
   5206..5272    -  CDS            lacZα (fragment): LacZα fragment of β-galactosidase; lacZ fragment
   5279..686     +  promoter       CMV IE94 promoter (across the origin): enhancer/promoter region of simian cytomegalovirus major immediate early transcription unit IE94
>Addgene plasmid #156409 | JDW 827 (pCS2-V5-mTagBFP2-hsKRAS4A-G12D) | addgene full sequence | sequence record 308702 | Addgene NGS Result
GGCTATATGCCAGGATCAATATATAGGCAATATCCAATATGGCCCTATGCCAATATGGCTATTGGCCAGG
TTCAATACTATGTATTGGCCCTATGCCATATAGTATTCCATATATGGGTTTTCCTATTGACGTAGATAGC
CCCTCCCAATGGGCGGTCCCATATACCATATATGGGGCTTCCTAATACCGCCCATAGCCACTCCCCCATT
GACGTCAATGGTCTCTATATATGGTCTTTCCTATTGACGTCATATGGGCGGTCCTATTGACGTATATGGC
GCCTCCCCCATTGACGTCAATTACGGTAAATGGCCCGCCTGGCTCAATGCCCATTGACGTCAATAGGACC
ACCCACCATTGACGTCAATGGGATGGCTCATTGCCCATTCATATCCGTTCTCACGCCCCCTATTGACGTC
AATGACGGTAAATGGCCCACTTGGCAGTACATCAATATCTATTAATAGTAACTTGGCAAGTACATTACTA
TTGGAAGTACGCCAGGGTACATTGGCAGTACTCCCATTGACGTCAATGGCGGTAAATGGCCCGCGATGGC
TGCCAAGTACATCCCCATTGACGTCAATGGGGAGGGGCAATGACGCAAATGGGCGTTCCATTGACGTAAA
TGGGCGGTAGGCGTGCCTAATGGGAGGTCTATATAAGCAATGCTCGTTTAGGGAACCGCCATTCTGCCTG
GGGACGTCGGAGCAAGCTTGATTTAGGTGACACTATAGAATACAAGCTACTTGTTCTTTTTGCAGGATCC
CATCGATTCGAATTCAAGGATCAACAAGTTTGTACAAAAAAGCAGGCTGGATCCACTAGTGCTAGCGCCA
CCATGGGTAAGCCTATCCCTAACCCTCTCCTCGGTCTCGATTCTACGGGTGGTGCTGGTGGTATGGTGTC
TAAGGGCGAAGAGCTGATTAAGGAGAACATGCACATGAAGCTGTACATGGAGGGCACCGTGGACAACCAT
CACTTCAAGTGCACATCCGAGGGCGAAGGCAAGCCCTACGAGGGCACCCAGACCATGAGAATCAAGGTGG
TCGAGGGCGGCCCTCTCCCCTTCGCCTTCGACATCCTGGCTACTAGCTTCCTCTACGGCAGCAAGACCTT
CATCAACCACACCCAGGGCATCCCCGACTTCTTCAAGCAGTCCTTCCCTGAGGGCTTCACATGGGAGAGA
GTCACCACATACGAAGACGGGGGCGTGCTGACCGCTACCCAGGACACCAGCCTCCAGGACGGCTGCCTCA
TCTACAACGTCAAGATCAGAGGGGTGAACTTCACATCCAACGGCCCTGTGATGCAGAAGAAAACACTCGG
CTGGGAGGCCTTCACCGAGACGCTGTACCCCGCTGACGGCGGCCTGGAAGGCAGAAACGACATGGCCCTG
AAGCTCGTGGGCGGGAGCCATCTGATCGCAAACGCCAAGACCACATATAGATCCAAGAAACCCGCTAAGA
ACCTCAAGATGCCTGGCGTCTACTATGTGGACTACAGACTGGAAAGAATCAAGGAGGCCAACAACGAGAC
CTACGTCGAGCAGCACGAGGTGGCAGTGGCCAGATACTGCGACCTCCCTAGCAAACTGGGGCACAAGCTT
AATTACTCCTCCGGACTCAGATCTGGAGGCTCCGGAGGCATGACTGAATATAAACTTGTGGTAGTTGGAG
CTGATGGCGTAGGCAAGAGTGCCTTGACGATACAGCTAATTCAGAATCATTTTGTGGACGAATATGATCC
AACAATAGAGGATTCCTACAGGAAGCAAGTAGTAATTGATGGAGAAACCTGTCTCTTGGATATTCTCGAC
ACAGCAGGTCAAGAGGAGTACAGTGCAATGAGGGACCAGTACATGAGGACTGGGGAGGGCTTTCTTTGTG
TATTTGCCATAAATAATACTAAATCATTTGAAGATATTCACCATTATAGAGAACAAATTAAAAGAGTTAA
GGACTCTGAAGATGTACCTATGGTCCTAGTAGGAAATAAATGTGATTTGCCTTCTAGAACAGTAGACACA
AAACAGGCTCAGGACTTAGCAAGAAGTTATGGAATTCCTTTTATTGAAACATCAGCAAAGACAAGACAGA
GAGTGGAGGATGCTTTTTATACATTGGTGAGGGAGATCCGACAATACAGATTGAAAAAAATCAGCAAAGA
AGAAAAGACTCCTGGCTGTGTGAAAATTAAAAAATGCATTATAATGTAAGGCGCGCCCTCGAGAGATCTC
CCAGCTTTCTTGTACAAAGTGGTTGATCCTCTCGAGCCTCTAGAACTATAGTGAGTCGTATTACGTAGAT
CCAGACATGATAAGATACATTGATGAGTTTGGACAAACCACAACTAGAATGCAGTGAAAAAAATGCTTTA
TTTGTGAAATTTGTGATGCTATTGCTTTATTTGTAACCATTATAAGCTGCAATAAACAAGTTAACAACAA
CAATTGCATTCATTTTATGTTTCAGGTTCAGGGGGAGGTGTGGGAGGTTTTTTAATTCGCGGCCGCGGCG
CCAATGCATTGGGCCCGGTACCCAGCTTTTGTTCCCTTTAGTGAGGGTTAATTGCGCGCTTGGCGTAATC
ATGGTCATAGCTGTTTCCTGTGTGAAATTGTTATCCGCTCACAATTCCACACAACATACGAGCCGGGAGC
ATAAAGTGTAAAGCCTGGGGTGCCTAATGAGTGAGCTAACTCACATTAATTGCGTTGCGCTCACTGCCCG
CTTTCCAGTCGGGAAACCTGTCGTGCCAGCTGCATTAATGAATCGGCCAACGCGCGGGGAGAGGCGGTTT
GCGTATTGGGCGCTCTTCCGCTTCCTCGCTCACTGACTCGCTGCGCTCGGTCGTTCGGCTGCGGCGAGCG
GTATCAGCTCACTCAAAGGCGGTAATACGGTTATCCACAGAATCAGGGGATAACGCAGGAAAGAACATGT
GAGCAAAAGGCCAGCAAAAGGCCAGGAACCGTAAAAAGGCCGCGTTGCTGGCGTTTTTCCATAGGCTCCG
CCCCCCTGACGAGCATCACAAAAATCGACGCTCAAGTCAGAGGTGGCGAAACCCGACAGGACTATAAAGA
TACCAGGCGTTTCCCCCTGGAAGCTCCCTCGTGCGCTCTCCTGTTCCGACCCTGCCGCTTACCGGATACC
TGTCCGCCTTTCTCCCTTCGGGAAGCGTGGCGCTTTCTCATAGCTCACGCTGTAGGTATCTCAGTTCGGT
GTAGGTCGTTCGCTCCAAGCTGGGCTGTGTGCACGAACCCCCCGTTCAGCCCGACCGCTGCGCCTTATCC
GGTAACTATCGTCTTGAGTCCAACCCGGTAAGACACGACTTATCGCCACTGGCAGCAGCCACTGGTAACA
GGATTAGCAGAGCGAGGTATGTAGGCGGTGCTACAGAGTTCTTGAAGTGGTGGCCTAACTACGGCTACAC
TAGAAGAACAGTATTTGGTATCTGCGCTCTGCTGAAGCCAGTTACCTTCGGAAAAAGAGTTGGTAGCTCT
TGATCCGGCAAACAAACCACCGCTGGTAGCGGTGGTTTTTTTGTTTGCAAGCAGCAGATTACGCGCAGAA
AAAAAGGATCTCAAGAAGATCCTTTGATCTTTTCTACGGGGTCTGACGCTCAGTGGAACGAAAACTCACG
TTAAGGGATTTTGGTCATGAGATTATCAAAAAGGATCTTCACCTAGATCCTTTTAAATTAAAAATGAAGT
TTTAAATCAATCTAAAGTATATATGAGTAAACTTGGTCTGACAGTTACCAATGCTTAATCAGTGAGGCAC
CTATCTCAGCGATCTGTCTATTTCGTTCATCCATAGTTGCCTGACTCCCCGTCGTGTAGATAACTACGAT
ACGGGAGGGCTTACCATCTGGCCCCAGTGCTGCAATGATACCGCGAGACCCACGCTCACCGGCTCCAGAT
TTATCAGCAATAAACCAGCCAGCCGGAAGGGCCGAGCGCAGAAGTGGTCCTGCAACTTTATCCGCCTCCA
TCCAGTCTATTAATTGTTGCCGGGAAGCTAGAGTAAGTAGTTCGCCAGTTAATAGTTTGCGCAACGTTGT
TGCCATTGCTACAGGCATCGTGGTGTCACGCTCGTCGTTTGGTATGGCTTCATTCAGCTCCGGTTCCCAA
CGATCAAGGCGAGTTACATGATCCCCCATGTTGTGCAAAAAAGCGGTTAGCTCCTTCGGTCCTCCGATCG
TTGTCAGAAGTAAGTTGGCCGCAGTGTTATCACTCATGGTTATGGCAGCACTGCATAATTCTCTTACTGT
CATGCCATCCGTAAGATGCTTTTCTGTGACTGGTGAGTACTCAACCAAGTCATTCTGAGAATAGTGTATG
CGGCGACCGAGTTGCTCTTGCCCGGCGTCAATACGGGATAATACCGCGCCACATAGCAGAACTTTAAAAG
TGCTCATCATTGGAAAACGTTCTTCGGGGCGAAAACTCTCAAGGATCTTACCGCTGTTGAGATCCAGTTC
GATGTAACCCACTCGTGCACCCAACTGATCTTCAGCATCTTTTACTTTCACCAGCGTTTCTGGGTGAGCA
AAAACAGGAAGGCAAAATGCCGCAAAAAAGGGAATAAGGGCGACACGGAAATGTTGAATACTCATACTCT
TCCTTTTTCAATATTATTGAAGCATTTATCAGGGTTATTGTCTCATGAGCGGATACATATTTGAATGTAT
TTAGAAAAATAAACAAATAGGGGTTCCGCGCACATTTCCCCGAAAAGTGCCACCTAAATTGTAAGCGTTA
ATATTTTGTTAAAATTCGCGTTAAATTTTTGTTAAATCAGCTCATTTTTTAACCAATAGGCCGAAATCGG
CAAAATCCCTTATAAATCAAAAGAATAGACCGAGATAGGGT
[37 nt withheld, positions 4872-4908]
AAAGAACGTGGACTCCAACGTCAAAGG
[49 nt withheld, positions 4936-4984]
T
[91 nt withheld, positions 4986-5076]
G
[124 nt withheld, positions 5078-5201]
CCCATTCGCCATTCAGGCTGCGCAACTGTTGGGAAGGGCGATCGGTGCGGGCCTCTTCGCTATTACGCCA
GTCGACCGCCAATTCAATATGGCGTATATGGACTCATGCCAATTCAATATGGTGGATCTGGACCTGTGCC
AATTCAATATGGCGTATATGGACTCGTGCCAATTCAATATGGTGGATCTGGACCCCAGCCAATTCAATAT
GGCGGACTTGGCACCATGCCAATTCAATATGGCGGACCTGGCACTGTGCCAACTGGGGAGGGGTCTACTT
GGCACGGTGCCAAGTTTGAGGAGGGGTCTTGGCCCTGTGCCAAGTCCGCCATATTGAATTGGCATGGTGC
CAATAATGGCGGCCATATT
